Addgene plasmid #251495: U6_ISCro4_(WT)_full-length_bridge_RNA_polIII_term
Purpose: Expression of the native full length ISCro4 bridge RNA
Depositing lab: Martin Jinek. Depositing organization: University of Zurich. Publication: Programmable genome editing in human cells using RNA-guided bridge recombinases. Pelea O, Talas A, Carrera JF, Mathis N, van de Venn L, Yeh CD, Kulcsar PI, Marquart KF, Weber Y, Gerecke SE, Harvey-Seutcheu IF, Mailander D, Pfleiderer MM, Chanez C, Corn JE, Schwank G, Jinek M. Science. 2026 Feb 5:eadz1884. doi: 10.1126/science.adz1884. PubMed 41642947.
Backbone
  Vector backbone: pTwist Amp
  Vector type: Mammalian Expression
Growth in bacteria
  Bacterial resistance: Ampicillin, 100 μg/mL
  Growth temperature: 37°C
  Growth strain: DH5alpha
  Copy number: High Copy
Gene/Insert
  Gene/Insert name: ISCro4 bridge RNA
  gRNA/shRNA sequence: Unspecified
  Species: Citrobacter rodentium
  Mutation: NA
  Cloning method: Gene Synthesis
Terms and licenses: Academic/Nonprofit Terms; Industry Terms: Not Available to Industry
How to cite: U6_ISCro4_(WT)_full-length_bridge_RNA_polIII_term was a gift from Martin Jinek (Addgene plasmid # 251495 ; http://n2t.net/addgene:251495 ; RRID:Addgene_251495)
