[The description below was written by a language model from this plasmid's Addgene catalogue record and pLannotate feature annotations shown in this document.]
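Description:
U6_ISCro4_(WT)_full-length_bridge_RNA_polIII_term is a small (about 2.7 kb) mammalian expression plasmid built by gene synthesis in the pTwist Amp backbone. It is propagated in E. coli at high copy number from a ColE1/pUC-type origin of replication and is selected with ampicillin through a β-lactamase (AmpR) gene driven by its own bla promoter. The feature table also picks up short backbone remnants: a lac operator fragment, a lacZα fragment and an attB1-like Gateway site. None of these appears to have a role in the construct's intended use. No mammalian selection marker or reporter is annotated.

The payload is a single RNA polymerase III transcription unit. The human U6 snRNA promoter drives the wild-type, full-length bridge RNA of the ISCro4 insertion sequence element from Citrobacter rodentium, and the plasmid name indicates that it ends in a Pol III terminator. Neither the bridge RNA nor the terminator is annotated in the generated feature table. They presumably occupy the unannotated stretch immediately downstream of the U6 promoter, and the record does not specify the RNA's sequence or its programmed target and donor specificities. Bridge RNAs are structured non-coding RNAs from IS110-family elements that guide their cognate recombinase, with separate loops that recognise a target DNA and a donor DNA to direct recombination between them.

No recombinase is encoded on this plasmid, so it would have to be supplied from a separate construct. The stated purpose is expression of the native full-length ISCro4 bridge RNA, in the context of work on programmable genome editing in human cells with RNA-guided bridge recombinases.
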