Features (pLannotate 1.2.2; 7 found; start..end, strand, type, name):
      1..241     +  promoter       U6 promoter: RNA polymerase III promoter for human U6 snRNA
    514..529     -  protein_bind   lac operator (fragment): The lac repressor binds to the lac operator to inhibit transcription in E. coli. This inhibition can be relieved by adding lactose or isopropyl-β-D-thiogalactopyranoside (IPTG). lac repressor encoded by lacI
    680..1268    -  rep_origin     ori: high-copy-number ColE1/pMB1/pBR322/pUC origin of replication
   1385..1409    -  protein_bind   attB1: mutant version of attB; recombination site for the Gateway® BP reaction BP Clonase™
   1509..2369    -  CDS            AmpR: β-lactamase; bla; confers resistance to ampicillin, carbenicillin, and related antibiotics
   2370..2474    -  promoter       AmpR promoter: bla
   2561..2604    -  CDS            lacZα (fragment): LacZα fragment of β-galactosidase; lacZ fragment
>Addgene plasmid #251495 | U6_ISCro4_(WT)_full-length_bridge_RNA_polIII_term | addgene full sequence | sequence record 498908 | Addgene NGS Result
GAGGGCCTATTTCCCATGATTCCTTCATATTTGCATATACGATACAAGGCTGTTAGAGAGATAATTGGAA
TTAATTTGACTGTAAACACAAAGATATTAGTACAAAATACGTGACGTAGAAAGTAATAATTTCTTGGGTA
GTTTGCAGTTTTAAAATTATGTTTTAAAATGGACTATCATATGCTTACCGTAACTTGAAAGTATTTCGAT
TTCTTGGCTTTATATATCTTGTGGAAAGGACGAAACACCGAGTGCAGGGAGAACCGGCCAGTTCTCTCTG
CCATGCGGTCCGCATGCCGTATCAGGCCTCAGGCTAATAACCTGTGACGTAGATTTATGCAGCGGACCGC
CGTTCTCCACAAGTGACAAACCGGACAGTATCATGGACCGGTTTTCCCGGTAATCCGCATTCACAAGGCT
GGTCTCACTTTTTTTAGGCTAGGTGGAGGCTCAGTGATGATAAGTCTGCGATGGTGGATGCATGTGTCAT
GGTCATAGCTGTTTCCTGTGTGAAATTGTTATCCGCTCAGAGGGCACAATCCTATTCCGCGCTATCCGAC
AATCTCCAAGACATTAGGTGGAGTTCAGTTCGGCGTATGGCATATGTCGCTGGAAAGAACATGTGAGCAA
AAGGCCAGCAAAAGGCCAGGAACCGTAAAAAGGCCGCGTTGCTGGCGTTTTTCCATAGGCTCCGCCCCCC
TGACGAGCATCACAAAAATCGACGCTCAAGTCAGAGGTGGCGAAACCCGACAGGACTATAAAGATACCAG
GCGTTTCCCCCTGGAAGCTCCCTCGTGCGCTCTCCTGTTCCGACCCTGCCGCTTACCGGATACCTGTCCG
CCTTTCTCCCTTCGGGAAGCGTGGCGCTTTCTCATAGCTCACGCTGTAGGTATCTCAGTTCGGTGTAGGT
CGTTCGCTCCAAGCTGGGCTGTGTGCACGAACCCCCCGTTCAGCCCGACCGCTGCGCCTTATCCGGTAAC
TATCGTCTTGAGTCCAACCCGGTAAGACACGACTTATCGCCACTGGCAGCAGCCACTGGTAACAGGATTA
GCAGAGCGAGGTATGTAGGCGGTGCTACAGAGTTCTTGAAGTGGTGGCCTAACTACGGCTACACTAGAAG
AACAGTATTTGGTATCTGCGCTCTGCTGAAGCCAGTTACCTTCGGAAAAAGAGTTGGTAGCTCTTGATCC
GGCAAACAAACCACCGCTGGTAGCGGTGGTTTTTTTGTTTGCAAGCAGCAGATTACGCGCAGAAAAAAAG
GATCTCAAGAAGATCCTTTGATCTTTTCTACGGGGTCTGACGCTCTATTCAACAAAGCCGCCGTCCCGTC
AAGTCAGCGTAAATGGGTAGGGGGCTTCAAATCGTCCTCGTGATACCAATTCGGAGCCTGCTTTTTTGTA
CAAACTTGTTGATAATGGCAATTCAAGGATCTTCACCTAGATCCTTTTAAATTAAAAATGAAGTTTTAAA
TCAATCTAAAGTATATATGAGTAAACTTGGTCTGACAGTTACCAATGCTTAATCAGTGAGGCACCTATCT
CAGCGATCTGTCTATTTCGTTCATCCATAGTTGCCTGACTCCCCGTCGTGTAGATAACTACGATACGGGA
GGGCTTACCATCTGGCCCCAGTGCTGCAATGATACCGCGAGAGCCACGCTCACCGGCTCCAGATTTATCA
GCAATAAACCAGCCAGCCGGAAGGGCCGAGCGCAGAAGTGGTCCTGCAACTTTATCCGCCTCCATCCAGT
CTATTAATTGTTGCCGGGAAGCTAGAGTAAGTAGTTCGCCAGTTAATAGTTTGCGCAACGTTGTTGCCAT
TGCTACAGGCATCGTGGTGTCACGCTCGTCGTTTGGTATGGCTTCATTCAGCTCCGGTTCCCAACGATCA
AGGCGAGTTACATGATCCCCCATGTTGTGCAAAAAAGCGGTTAGCTCCTTCGGTCCTCCGATCGTTGTCA
GAAGTAAGTTGGCCGCAGTGTTATCACTCATGGTTATGGCAGCACTGCATAATTCTCTTACTGTCATGCC
ATCCGTAAGATGCTTTTCTGTGACTGGTGAGTACTCAACCAAGTCATTCTGAGAATAGTGTATGCGGCGA
CCGAGTTGCTCTTGCCCGGCGTCAATACGGGATAATACCGCGCCACATAGCAGAACTTTAAAAGTGCTCA
TCATTGGAAAACGTTCTTCGGGGCGAAAACTCTCAAGGATCTTACCGCTGTTGAGATCCAGTTCGATGTA
ACCCACTCGTGCACCCAACTGATCTTCAGCATCTTTTACTTTCACCAGCGTTTCTGGGTGAGCAAAAACA
GGAAGGCAAAATGCCGCAAAAAAGGGAATAAGGGCGACACGGAAATGTTGAATACTCATACTCTTCCTTT
TTCAATATTATTGAAGCATTTATCAGGGTTATTGTCTCATGAGCGGATACATATTTGAATGTATTTAGAA
AAATAAACAAATAGGGGTTCCGCGCACATTTCCCCGAAAAGTGCCAGATACCTGAAACAAAACCCATCGT
ACGGCCAAGGAAGTCTCCAATAACTGTGATCCACCACAAGCGCCAGGGTTTTCCCAGTCACGACGTTGTA
AAACGACGGCCAGTCATGCATAATCCGCACGCATCTGGAATAAGGAAGTGCCATTCCGCCTGACCT
